>Addgene plasmid #197670 | pBBR1_DVK_AE(J23106-B0033m-E0040m-B0015) | addgene full sequence | sequence record 388747 | Addgene NGS Result
GGAGTTTACGGCTAGCTCAGTCCTAGGTATAGTGCTAGCTACTAGAGTCACACAGGACTACTAAATGATG
CGTAAAGGAGAAGAACTTTTCACTGGAGTTGTCCCAATTCTTGTTGAATTAGATGGTGATGTTAATGGGC
ACAAATTTTCTGTCAGTGGAGAGGGTGAAGGTGATGCAACATACGGAAAACTTACCCTTAAATTTATTTG
CACTACTGGAAAACTACCTGTTCCATGGCCAACACTTGTCACTACTTTCGGTTATGGTGTTCAATGCTTT
GCGAGATACCCAGATCATATGAAACAGCATGACTTTTTCAAGAGTGCCATGCCCGAAGGTTATGTACAGG
AAAGAACTATATTTTTCAAAGATGACGGGAACTACAAGACACGTGCTGAAGTCAAGTTTGAAGGTGATAC
CCTTGTTAATAGAATCGAGTTAAAAGGTATTGATTTTAAAGAAGATGGAAACATTCTTGGACACAAATTG
GAATACAACTATAACTCACACAATGTATACATCATGGCAGACAAACAAAAGAATGGAATCAAAGTTAACT
TCAAAATTAGACACAACATTGAAGATGGAAGCGTTCAACTAGCAGACCATTATCAACAAAATACTCCAAT
TGGCGATGGCCCTGTCCTTTTACCAGACAACCATTACCTGTCCACACAATCTGCCCTTTCGAAAGATCCC
AACGAAAAGAGAGATCACATGGTCCTTCTTGAGTTTGTAACAGCTGCTGGGATTACACATGGCATGGATG
AACTATACAAATAATAAAGGTCCAGGCATCAAATAAAACGAAAGGCTCAGTCGAAAGACTGGGCCTTTCG
TTTTATCTGTTGTTTGTCGGTGAACGCTCTCTACTAGAGTCACACTGGCTCACCTTCGGGTGGGCCTTTC
TGCGTTTATAGCTTATGTCTTCAGCAGTAGGACAAATCCGCCGCCCTAGACAGCTGGGCGCGCCCCCCCT
ACGGGCTTGCTCTCCGGGCTTCGCCCTGCGCGGTCGCTGCGCTCCCTTGCCAGCCCGTGGATATGTGGAC
GATGGCCGCGAGCGGCCACCGGCTGGCTCGCTTCGCTCGGCCCGTGGACAACCCTGCTGGACAAGCTGAT
GGACAGGCTGCGCCTGCCCACGAGCTTGACCACAGGGATTGCCCACCGGCTACCCAGCCTTCGACCACAT
ACCCACCGGCTCCAACTGCGCGGCCTGCGGCCTTGCCCCATCAATTTTTTTAATTTTCTCTGGGGAAAAG
CCTCCGGCCTGCGGCCTGCGCGCTTCGCTTGCCGGTTGGACACCAAGTGGAAGGCGGGTCAAGGCTCGCG
CAGCGACCGCGCAGCGGCTTGGCCTTGACGCGCCTGGAACGACCCAAGCCTATGCGAGTGGGGGCAGTCG
AAGGGCGAAGCCCGCCCGCCTGCCCCCCGAGCCTCACGGCGGCGAGTGCGGGGGTTCCAAGGGGGCAGCG
CCACCTTGGGCAAGGCCGAAGGCCGCGCAGTCGATCAACAAGCCCCGGAGGGGCCACTTTTTGCCGGAGG
GGGAGCCGCGCCGAAGGCGTGGGGGAACCCCGCAGGGGTGCCCTTCTTTGGGCACCAAAGAACTAGATAT
AGGGCGAAATGCGAAAGACTTAAAAATCAACAACTTAAAAAAGGGGGGTACGCAACAGCTCATTGCGGCA
CCCCCCGCAATAGCTCATTGCGTAGGTTAAAGAAAATCTGTAATTGACTGCCACTTTTACGCAACGCATA
ATTGTTGTCGCGCTGCCGAAAAGTTGCAGCTGATTGCGCATGGTGCCGCAACCGTGCGGCACCCCTACCG
CATGGAGATAAGCATGGCCACGCAGTCCAGAGAAATCGGCATTCAAGCCAAGAACAAGCCCGGTCACTGG
GTGCAAACGGAACGCAAAGCGCATGAGGCGTGGGCCGGGCTTATTGCGAGGAAACCCACGGCGGCAATGC
TGCTGCATCACCTCGTGGCGCAGATGGGCCACCAGAACGCCGTGGTGGTCAGCCAGAAAACACTTTCCAA
GCTCATCGGACGTTCTTTGCGGACGGTCCAATACGCAGTCAAGGACTTGGTGGCCGAGCGCTGGATCTCC
GTCGTGAAGCTCAACGGCCCCGGCACCGTGTCGGCCTACGTGGTCAATGACCGCGTGGCGTGGGGCCAGC
CCCGCGACCAGTTGCGCCTGTCGGTGTTCAGTGCCGCCGTGGTGGTTGATCACGACGACCAGGACGAATC
GCTGTTGGGGCATGGCGACCTGCGCCGCATCCCGACCCTGTATCCGGGCGAGCAGCAACTACCGACCGGC
CCCGGCGAGGAGCCGCCCAGCCAGCCCGGCATTCCGGGCATGGAACCAGACCTGCCAGCCTTGACCGAAA
CGGAGGAATGGGAACGGCGCGGGCAGCAGCGCCTGCCGATGCCCGATGAGCCGTGTTTTCTGGACGATGG
CGAGCCGTTGGAGCCGCCGACACGGGTAACGCTGCCGCGCCGGTAGGGCCGGCCTACGGCCAGCCTCGCA
GAGCAGGATTCCCGTTGAGCACCGCCAGGTGCGAATAAGGGACAGTGAAGAAGGAACACCCGCTCGCGGG
TGGGCCTACTTCACCTATCCTGCCCTTGTGTCTCAAAATCTCTGATGTACATTGCACAAGATAAAAATAT
ATCATCATGAACAATAAAACTGTCTGCTTACATAAACAGTAATACAAGGGGTGTTATGAGCCATATTCAA
CGGGAAACGTCTTGCTCCAGGCCGCGATTAAATTCCAACATGGATGCTGATTTATATGGGTATAAATGGG
CTCGCGATAATGTCGGGCAATCAGGTGCGACAATCTATCGATTGTATGGGAAGCCCGATGCGCCAGAGTT
GTTTCTGAAACATGGCAAAGGTAGCGTTGCCAATGATGTTACAGATGAGATGGTCAGACTAAACTGGCTG
ACGGAATTTATGCCTCTTCCGACCATCAAGCATTTTATCCGTACTCCTGATGATGCATGGTTACTCACCA
CTGCGATCCCCGGGAAAACAGCATTCCAGGTATTAGAAGAATATCCTGATTCAGGTGAAAATATTGTTGA
TGCGCTGGCAGTGTTCCTGCGCCGGTTGCATTCGATTCCTGTTTGTAATTGTCCTTTTAACAGCGATCGC
GTATTTCGTCTCGCTCAGGCGCAATCACGAATGAATAACGGTTTGGTTGATGCGAGTGATTTTGATGACG
AGCGTAATGGCTGGCCTGTTGAACAAGTCTGGAAAGAAATGCATAAGCTTTTGCCATTCTCACCGGATTC
AGTCGTCACTCATGGTGATTTCTCACTTGATAACCTTATTTTTGACGAGGGGAAATTAATAGGTTGTATT
GATGTTGGACGAGTCGGAATCGCAGACCGATACCAGGATCTTGCCATCCTATGGAACTGCCTCGGTGAGT
TTTCTCCTTCATTACAGAAACGGCTTTTTCAAAAATATGGTATTGATAATCCTGATATGAATAAATTGCA
GTTTCATTTGATGCTCGATGAGTTTTTCTAAGGTAACTGTCAGACCAAGTTTACTCATATATACTTTAGA
TTGATTTTTCGTTCCACTGAGCGTCAGACCCCAGAACTCTGTCAGACCGAGTGGAAGACAT
Features (pLannotate 1.2.2; 8 found; start..end, strand, type, name):
     11..39      +  promoter       J23119 promoter (fragment): bacterial promoter (Registry of Standard Biological Parts BBa J23119)
     68..781     +  CDS            hfriFP: hfriFP is a fluorescent protein published in 2013, derived from Herbaspirillum frisingense.
    800..871     +  terminator     rrnB T1 terminator: transcription terminator T1 from the E. coli rrnB gene
    887..914     +  terminator     T7Te terminator: phage T7 early transcription terminator
   1062..1833    +  rep_origin     pBBR1 oriV: replication origin of the broad-host-range plasmid pBBR1 from Bordetella bronchiseptica; requires the pBBR1 Rep protein for replication
   1834..2496    +  CDS            pBBR1 Rep: replication protein for the broad-host-range plasmid pBBR1 from Bordetella bronchiseptica
   2507..2615    -  oriT           oriT: incP origin of transfer
   2716..3531    +  CDS            KanR: aminoglycoside phosphotransferase; aph(3')-Ia; confers resistance to kanamycin in bacteria or G418 (Geneticin®) in eukaryotes
