[The description below was written by a language model from this plasmid's Addgene catalogue record and pLannotate feature annotations shown in this document.]
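Description:
pBBR1_DVK_AE(J23106-B0033m-E0040m-B0015) is a small (about 3.6 kb) broad-host-range bacterial expression plasmid built on the pBBR1 replicon and adapted as a CIDAR MoClo destination vector. Replication depends on the pBBR1 oriV together with the plasmid-encoded pBBR1 Rep protein, a pairing that lets the plasmid be maintained in many Gram-negative species in addition to E. coli. The record lists it as low copy. Selection is by kanamycin through an aph(3')-Ia aminoglycoside phosphotransferase gene. An incP origin of transfer is also annotated, which would allow conjugative mobilisation from a donor strain supplying the transfer functions.

The payload is a single constitutive transcription unit assembled from standard registry-style parts, as spelled out in the name. These are the Anderson-series constitutive promoter J23106, the ribosome binding site B0033m, the GFP coding sequence E0040m (about 720 bp, synthetic) and the double terminator B0015. The automated feature table is consistent with this layout but labels some parts imprecisely. The promoter is called as a fragment of J23119, the consensus member of the same promoter family. The reporter ORF is matched to a fluorescent protein entry named hfriFP, whereas the catalogue identifies it as GFP. The rrnB T1 and T7Te terminators annotated downstream are the two components of B0015. The "AE" in the name presumably refers to the MoClo fusion sites flanking the cassette, though the record does not define this.

The plasmid comes from work on transferring a modular parts toolkit to diverse bacteria. It serves as a fluorescent reporter for measuring the expression strength of this promoter and RBS combination in different bacterial hosts.
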