Addgene plasmid #197670: pBBR1_DVK_AE(J23106-B0033m-E0040m-B0015)
Purpose: Expresses GFP under the control of J23106 and B0033m
Depositing lab: Eric Young. Depositing organization: Worcester Polytechnic Institute. Publication: Systematic Part Transfer by Extending a Modular Toolkit to Diverse Bacteria. Keating KW, Young EM. ACS Synth Biol. 2023 Jun 9. doi: 10.1021/acssynbio.3c00104. PubMed 37294017.
Backbone
  Vector backbone: pBBR1
  Modifications to backbone: CIDAR MoClo cloning site, kanamycin resistance
  Vector type: Bacterial Expression, Synthetic Biology
Growth in bacteria
  Bacterial resistance: Kanamycin, 50 μg/mL
  Growth temperature: 37°C
  Growth strain: DH5alpha
  Copy number: Low Copy
Gene/Insert
  Gene/Insert name: GFP
  Species: Synthetic
  Insert size (bp): 720
Terms and licenses: Academic/Nonprofit Terms; Industry Terms: Not Available to Industry
How to cite: pBBR1_DVK_AE(J23106-B0033m-E0040m-B0015) was a gift from Eric Young (Addgene plasmid # 197670 ; http://n2t.net/addgene:197670 ; RRID:Addgene_197670)
